Addgene plasmid #27081: pCXLE-Fbx15-cont2
Depositing lab: Shinya Yamanaka. Depositing organization: Kyoto University, Center for iPS Cell Research and Application. Publication: A more efficient method to generate integration-free human iPS cells. Okita K, Matsumura Y, Sato Y, Okada A, Morizane A, Okamoto S, Hong H, Nakagawa M, Tanabe K, Tezuka KI, Shibata T, Kunisada T, Takahashi M, Takahashi J, Saji H, Yamanaka S. Nat Methods. 2011 May;8(5):409-12 10.1038/nmeth.1591 PubMed 21460823.
Backbone
  Vector backbone: pCXLE
  Backbone size w/o insert (bp): 10180
  Vector type: Mammalian Expression
Growth in bacteria
  Bacterial resistance: Ampicillin, 100 μg/mL
  Growth temperature: 37°C
  Growth strain: DH5alpha
  Copy number: High Copy
Gene/Insert
  Gene/Insert name: FBXO15
  Species: H. sapiens (human)
  Insert size (bp): 118
  Entrez Gene: FBXO15 (a.k.a. FBX15)
  Cloning method: Restriction Enzyme; 5′ cloning site EcoRI (not destroyed); 3′ cloning site EcoRI (not destroyed)
  Sequencing primers: 5′ pCAG-F; 3′ WPRE-R
Resource information
  A portion of this plasmid was derived from a plasmid made by: pCEP4 is from Invitrogen. CAG Promoter was from Dr. Jun-ichi Miyazaki of Osaka University Graduate School of Medicine. In publication using this plasmid, please cite: Efficient selection for high-expression transfectants with a novel eukaryotic vector. Gene 108:193-200, 1991. Niwa, H., Yamamura, K. & Miyazaki, J.
Terms and licenses: Academic/Nonprofit Terms; Industry Terms: Not Available to Industry
How to cite: pCXLE-Fbx15-cont2 was a gift from Shinya Yamanaka (Addgene plasmid # 27081 ; http://n2t.net/addgene:27081 ; RRID:Addgene_27081)
