[The description below was written by a language model from this plasmid's Addgene catalogue record and pLannotate feature annotations shown in this document.]
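Description:
pCXLE-Fbx15-cont2 is an episomal mammalian expression plasmid of about 10.3 kb built on the pCXLE backbone, which combines elements derived from pCEP4 with a CAG promoter cassette. In E. coli it is maintained at high copy through a ColE1/pUC-type origin and selected with ampicillin via the β-lactamase gene. In primate cells it persists as a non-integrating episome. It carries the Epstein-Barr virus oriP origin together with an EBNA1 coding sequence, whose product binds oriP to drive replication and retention of the plasmid in dividing cells. Two loxP sites flank the EBNA1 region, an arrangement that would allow Cre recombinase to excise EBNA1 and so disable episomal maintenance. Short fragments of neighbouring EBV genes, lac sequences and a β-globin coding fragment in the annotation appear to be remnants of the source vectors rather than functional parts.

The expression cassette consists of the CMV enhancer, chicken β-actin promoter and chimeric intron (CAG). The cloning position follows, then a WPRE to enhance transcript stability and expression, and a rabbit β-globin polyadenylation signal. The recorded insert is a 118 bp piece of human FBXO15 placed at an EcoRI site. It lies in the unannotated stretch between the intron and the WPRE, spanning the numbering origin of the circular sequence. At that length it cannot encode the full protein, and the "cont" in the name hints at a control role, though the record does not state its exact purpose. The plasmid belongs to the vector set published for integration-free generation of human iPS cells.
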