Features (pLannotate 1.2.2; 23 found; start..end, strand, type, name):
     31..619     +  misc_feature   WPRE: woodchuck hepatitis virus posttranscriptional regulatory element
    623..703     +  CDS            HBB (fragment): HBB_PONPY - Experimental evidence at transcript level: Swiss-Prot protein existence level 2. Involved in oxygen transport from the lung to the various peripheral tissues. From Pongo pygmaeus (Bornean orangutan).
    774..829     +  polyA_signal   β-globin poly(A) signal: rabbit β-globin polyadenylation signal (Gil and Proudfoot, 1987)
   1214..1230    -  protein_bind   lac operator: The lac repressor binds to the lac operator to inhibit transcription in E. coli. This inhibition can be relieved by adding lactose or isopropyl-β-D-thiogalactopyranoside (IPTG). lac repressor encoded by lacI
   1238..1268    -  promoter       lac promoter: promoter for the E. coli lac operon
   1283..1304    -  protein_bind   CAP binding site: CAP binding activates transcription in the presence of cAMP. E. coli catabolite activator protein
   1317..1356    -  CDS            lacI (fragment): lac repressor; lacI; The lac repressor binds to the lac operator to inhibit transcription in E. coli. This inhibition can be relieved by adding lactose or isopropyl-β-D-thiogalactopyranoside (IPTG).
   1393..1426    -  protein_bind   loxP: Cre-mediated recombination occurs in the 8-bp core sequence (GCATACAT). Cre recombinase
   1479..1502    +  promoter       tet promoter (fragment): E. coli promoter for tetracycline efflux protein gene
   1505..1849    +  CDS            BRRF2_EBVB9 (fragment): Protein inferred from homology: Swiss-Prot protein existence level 3. From Epstein-Barr virus (strain B95-8) (HHV-4) (Human herpesvirus 4).
   1887..3812    +  CDS            EBNA1: Epstein-Barr nuclear antigen 1, also known as EBNA-1 crucial for latent viral infection, and for episomal amplification of vectors containing the oriP origin (Okita et al., 2013)
   3895..3963    +  CDS            gL (fragment): GL_EBVB9 - Experimental evidence at protein level: Swiss-Prot protein existence level 1. The heterodimer glycoprotein H-glycoprotein L is required for the fusion of viral and plasma membranes leading to virus entry into the host cell. Acts as a functional inhibitor of gH and maintains gH in an inhibited form. Upon binding to host integrins, gL dissociates from gH leading to activation of the viral fusion glycoproteins gB and gH. Fusion of EBV with B-lymphocytes requires the additional receptor- binding protein gp42, which forms a complex with gH/gL. The heterodimer gH/gL targets also host EPHA
   3980..4013    -  protein_bind   loxP: Cre-mediated recombination occurs in the 8-bp core sequence (GCATACAT). Cre recombinase
   4047..4199    +  CDS            gL (fragment): GL_EBVA8 - Experimental evidence at protein level: Swiss-Prot protein existence level 1. The heterodimer glycoprotein H-glycoprotein L is required for the fusion of viral and plasma membranes leading to virus entry into the host cell. Acts as a functional inhibitor of gH and maintains gH in an inhibited form. Upon binding to host integrins, gL dissociates from gH leading to activation of the viral fusion glycoproteins gB and gH. The heterodimer gH/gL targets also host EPHA2 to promote viral entry. From Epstein-Barr virus (strain AG876) (HHV-4) (Human herpesvirus 4).
   4200..5989    +  rep_origin     oriP: Epstein-Barr virus oriP replication origin (Yates et al., 2000)
   6436..6452    +  misc_feature   MCS (fragment): pUC18/19 multiple cloning site
   6465..6519    -  CDS            lacI (fragment): lac repressor; lacI; The lac repressor binds to the lac operator to inhibit transcription in E. coli. This inhibition can be relieved by adding lactose or isopropyl-β-D-thiogalactopyranoside (IPTG).
   6702..7290    -  rep_origin     ori: high-copy-number ColE1/pMB1/pBR322/pUC origin of replication
   7461..8321    -  CDS            AmpR: β-lactamase; bla; confers resistance to ampicillin, carbenicillin, and related antibiotics
   8322..8426    -  promoter       AmpR promoter: bla
   8457..8836    +  enhancer       CMV enhancer: human cytomegalovirus immediate early enhancer
   8838..9114    +  promoter       chicken β-actin promoter: No description available
   9115..10131   +  intron         chimeric intron: chimera between introns from chicken β-actin and rabbit β-globin
>Addgene plasmid #27081 | pCXLE-Fbx15-cont2 | depositor full sequence | sequence record 12819 | Author sequence
AATTCAAGCTTCGGGGACTAGTCATATGATAATCAACCTCTGGATTACAAAATTTGTGAAAGATTGACTG
GTATTCTTAACTATGTTGCTCCTTTTACGCTATGTGGATACGCTGCTTTAATGCCTTTGTATCATGCTAT
TGCTTCCCGTATGGCTTTCATTTTCTCCTCCTTGTATAAATCCTGGTTGCTGTCTCTTTATGAGGAGTTG
TGGCCCGTTGTCAGGCAACGTGGCGTGGTGTGCACTGTGTTTGCTGACGCAACCCCCACTGGTTGGGGCA
TTGCCACCACCTGTCAGCTCCTTTCCGGGACTTTCGCTTTCCCCCTCCCTATTGCCACGGCGGAACTCAT
CGCCGCCTGCCTTGCCCGCTGCTGGACAGGGGCTCGGCTGTTGGGCACTGACAATTCCGTGGTGTTGTCG
GGGAAGCTGACGTCCTTTCCATGGCTGCTCGCCTGTGTTGCCACCTGGATTCTGCGCGGGACGTCCTTCT
GCTACGTCCCTTCGGCCCTCAATCCAGCGGACCTTCCTTCCCGCGGCCTGCTGCCGGCTCTGCGGCCTCT
TCCGCGTCTTCGCCTTCGCCCTCAGACGAGTCGGATCTCCCTTTGGGCCGCCTCCCCGCATCGGTAAATT
CACTCCTCAGGTGCAGGCTGCCTATCAGAAGGTGGTGGCTGGTGTGGCCAATGCCCTGGCTCACAAATAC
CACTGAGATCTTTTTCCCTCTGCCAAAAATTATGGGGACATCATGAAGCCCCTTGAGCATCTGACTTCTG
GCTAATAAAGGAAATTTATTTTCATTGCAATAGTGTGTTGGAATTTTTTGTGTCTCTCACTCGGAAGGAC
ATATGGGAGGGCAAATCATTTAAAACATCAGAATGAGTATTTGGTTTAGAGTTTGGCAACATATGCCCAT
ATGCTGGCTGCCATGAACAAAGGTTGGCTATAAAGAGGTCATCAGTATATGAAACAGCCCCCTGCTGTCC
ATTCCTTATTCCATAGAAAAGCCTTGACTTGAGGTTAGATTTTTTTTATATTTTGTTTTGTGTTATTTTT
TTCTTTAACATCCCTAAAATTTTCCTTACATGTTTTACTAGCCAGATTTTTCCTCCTCTCCTGACTACTC
CCAGTCATAGCTGTCCCTCTTCTCTTATGGAGATCCCTCGACCTGCAGCCCAAGCTTGGCGTAATCATGG
TCATAGCTGTTTCCTGTGTGAAATTGTTATCCGCTCACAATTCCACACAACATACGAGCCGGAAGCATAA
AGTGTAAAGCCTGGGGTGCCTAATGAGTGAGCTAACTCACATTAATTGCGTTGCGCTCACTGCCCGCTTT
CCAGTCGGGAAACCTGTCGTGCCAGCGGATCTCAATTCCGATCATATTCAATAACCCTTAATATAACTTC
GTATAATGTATGCTATACGAAGTTATTAGGTCTGAAGAGGAGTTTACGTCCAGCCAAGCTTAGGATCAAT
TCTCATGTTTGACAGCTTATCATCGATAAGCTGATCCTCACAGGCCGCACCCAGCTTTTCTTCCGTTGCC
CCAGTAGCATCTCTGTCTGGTGACCTTGAAGAGGAAGAGGAGGGGTCCCGAGAATCCCCATCCCTACCGT
CCAGCAAAAAGGGGGACGAGGAATTTGAGGCCTGGCTTGAGGCTCAGGACGCAAATCTTGAGGATGTTCA
GCGGGAGTTTTCCGGGCTGCGAGTAATTGGTGATGAGGACGAGGATGGTTCGGAGGATGGGGAATTTTCA
GACCTGGATCTGTCTGACAGCGACCATGAAGGGGATGAGGGTGGGGGGGCTGTTGGAGGGGGCAGGAGTC
TGCACTCCCTGTATTCACTGAGCGTCGTCTAATAAAGATGTCTATTGATCTCTTTTAGTGTGAATCATGT
CTGACGAGGGGCCAGGTACAGGACCTGGAAATGGCCTAGGAGAGAAGGGAGACACATCTGGACCAGAAGG
CTCCGGCGGCAGTGGACCTCAAAGAAGAGGGGGTGATAACCATGGACGAGGACGGGGAAGAGGACGAGGA
CGAGGAGGCGGAAGACCAGGAGCCCCGGGCGGCTCAGGATCAGGGCCAAGACATAGAGATGGTGTCCGGA
GACCCCAAAAACGTCCAAGTTGCATTGGCTGCAAAGGGACCCACGGTGGAACAGGAGCAGGAGCAGGAGC
GGGAGGGGCAGGAGCAGGAGGGGCAGGAGCAGGAGGAGGGGCAGGAGCAGGAGGAGGGGCAGGAGGGGCA
GGAGGGGCAGGAGGGGCAGGAGCAGGAGGAGGGGCAGGAGCAGGAGGAGGGGCAGGAGGGGCAGGAGGGG
CAGGAGCAGGAGGAGGGGCAGGAGCAGGAGGAGGGGCAGGAGGGGCAGGAGCAGGAGGAGGGGCAGGAGG
GGCAGGAGGGGCAGGAGCAGGAGGAGGGGCAGGAGCAGGAGGAGGGGCAGGAGGGGCAGGAGCAGGAGGA
GGGGCAGGAGGGGCAGGAGGGGCAGGAGCAGGAGGAGGGGCAGGAGCAGGAGGGGCAGGAGGGGCAGGAG
GGGCAGGAGCAGGAGGGGCAGGAGCAGGAGGAGGGGCAGGAGGGGCAGGAGGGGCAGGAGCAGGAGGGGC
AGGAGCAGGAGGGGCAGGAGCAGGAGGGGCAGGAGCAGGAGGGGCAGGAGGGGCAGGAGCAGGAGGGGCA
GGAGGGGCAGGAGCAGGAGGGGCAGGAGGGGCAGGAGCAGGAGGAGGGGCAGGAGGGGCAGGAGCAGGAG
GAGGGGCAGGAGGGGCAGGAGCAGGAGGGGCAGGAGGGGCAGGAGCAGGAGGGGCAGGAGGGGCAGGAGC
AGGAGGGGCAGGAGGGGCAGGAGCAGGAGGAGGGGCAGGAGCAGGAGGGGCAGGAGCAGGAGGTGGAGGC
CGGGGTCGAGGAGGCAGTGGAGGCCGGGGTCGAGGAGGTAGTGGAGGCCGGGGTCGAGGAGGTAGTGGAG
GCCGCCGGGGTAGAGGACGTGAAAGAGCCAGGGGGGGAAGTCGTGAAAGAGCCAGGGGGAGAGGTCGTGG
ACGTGGAGAAAAGAGGCCCAGGAGTCCCAGTAGTCAGTCATCATCATCCGGGTCTCCACCGCGCAGGCCC
CCTCCAGGTAGAAGGCCATTTTTCCACCCTGTAGGGGAAGCCGATTATTTTGAATACCACCAAGAAGGTG
GCCCAGATGGTGAGCCTGACGTGCCCCCGGGAGCGATAGAGCAGGGCCCCGCAGATGACCCAGGAGAAGG
CCCAAGCACTGGACCCCGGGGTCAGGGTGATGGAGGCAGGCGCAAAAAAGGAGGGTGGTTTGGAAAGCAT
CGTGGTCAAGGAGGTTCCAACCCGAAATTTGAGAACATTGCAGAAGGTTTAAGAGCTCTCCTGGCTAGGA
GTCACGTAGAAAGGACTACCGACGAAGGAACTTGGGTCGCCGGTGTGTTCGTATATGGAGGTAGTAAGAC
CTCCCTTTACAACCTAAGGCGAGGAACTGCCCTTGCTATTCCACAATGTCGTCTTACACCATTGAGTCGT
CTCCCCTTTGGAATGGCCCCTGGACCCGGCCCACAACCTGGCCCGCTAAGGGAGTCCATTGTCTGTTATT
TCATGGTCTTTTTACAAACTCATATATTTGCTGAGGTTTTGAAGGATGCGATTAAGGACCTTGTTATGAC
AAAGCCCGCTCCTACCTGCAATATCAGGGTGACTGTGTGCAGCTTTGACGATGGAGTAGATTTGCCTCCC
TGGTTTCCACCTATGGTGGAAGGGGCTGCCGCGGAGGGTGATGACGGAGATGACGGAGATGAAGGAGGTG
ATGGAGATGAGGGTGAGGAAGGGCAGGAGTGATGTAACTTGTTAGGAGACGCCCTCAATCGTATTAAAAG
CCGTGTATTCCCCCGCACTAAAGAATAAATCCCCAGTAGACATCATGCGTGCTGTTGGTGTATTTCTGGC
CATCTGTCTTGTCACCATTTTCGTCCTCCCAACATGGGGCAATTGCCGGAACCCTTAATATAACTTCGTA
TAATGTATGCTATACGAAGTTATTAGGTCCCTCGAAGAGGTTCACTAGCGGATCTCAATTGGGCATACCC
ATGTTGTCACGTCACTCAGCTCCGCGCTCAACACCTTCTCGCGTTGGAAAACATTAGCGACATTTACCTG
GTGAGCAATCAGACATGCGACGGCTTTAGCCTGGCCTCCTTAAATTCACCTAAGAATGGGAGCAACCAGC
AGGAAAAGGACAAGCAGCGAAAATTCACGCCCCCTTGGGAGGTGGCGGCATATGCAAAGGATAGCACTCC
CACTCTACTACTGGGTATCATATGCTGACTGTATATGCATGAGGATAGCATATGCTACCCGGATACAGAT
TAGGATAGCATATACTACCCAGATATAGATTAGGATAGCATATGCTACCCAGATATAGATTAGGATAGCC
TATGCTACCCAGATATAAATTAGGATAGCATATACTACCCAGATATAGATTAGGATAGCATATGCTACCC
AGATATAGATTAGGATAGCCTATGCTACCCAGATATAGATTAGGATAGCATATGCTACCCAGATATAGAT
TAGGATAGCATATGCTATCCAGATATTTGGGTAGTATATGCTACCCAGATATAAATTAGGATAGCATATA
CTACCCTAATCTCTATTAGGATAGCATATGCTACCCGGATACAGATTAGGATAGCATATACTACCCAGAT
ATAGATTAGGATAGCATATGCTACCCAGATATAGATTAGGATAGCCTATGCTACCCAGATATAAATTAGG
ATAGCATATACTACCCAGATATAGATTAGGATAGCATATGCTACCCAGATATAGATTAGGATAGCCTATG
CTACCCAGATATAGATTAGGATAGCATATGCTATCCAGATATTTGGGTAGTATATGCTACCCATGGCAAC
ATTAGCCCACCGTGCTCTCAGCGACCTCGTGAATATGAGGACCAACAACCCTGTGCTTGGCGCTCAGGCG
CAAGTGTGTGTAATTTGTCCTCCAGATCGCAGCAATCGCGCCCCTATCTTGGCCCGCCCACCTACTTATG
CAGGTATTCCCCGGGGTGCCATTAGTGGTTTTGTGGGCAAGTGGTTTGACCGCAGTGGTTAGCGGGGTTA
CAATCAGCCAAGTTATTACACCCTTATTTTACAGTCCAAAACCGCAGGGCGGCGTGTGGGGGCTGACGCG
TGCCCCCACTCCACAATTTCAAAAAAAAGAGTGGCCACTTGTCTTTGTTTATGGGCCCCATTGGCGTGGA
GCCCCGTTTAATTTTCGGGGGTGTTAGAGACAACCAGTGGAGTCCGCTGCTGTCGGCGTCCACTCTCTTT
CCCCTTGTTACAAATAGAGTGTAACAACATGGTTCACCTGTCTTGGTCCCTGCCTGGGACACATCTTAAT
AACCCCAGTATCATATTGCACTAGGATTATGTGTTGCCCATAGCCATAAATTCGTGTGAGATGGACATCC
AGTCTTTACGGCTTGTCCCCACCCCATGGATTTCTATTGTTAAAGATATTCAGAATGTTTCATTCCTACA
CTAGTATTTATTGCCCAAGGGGTTTGTGAGGGTTATATTGGTGTCATAGCACAATGCCACCACTGAACCC
CCCGTCCAAATTTTATTCTGGGGGCGTCACCTGAAACCTTGTTTTCGAGCACCTCACATACACCTTACTG
TTCACAACTCAGCAGTTATTCTATTAGCTAAACGAAGGAGAATGAAGAAGCAGGCGAAGATTCAGGAGAG
TTCACTGCCCGCTCCTTGATCTTCAGCCACTGCCCTTGTGACTAAAATGGTTCACTACCCTCGTGGAATC
CTGACCCCATGTAAATAAAACCGTGACAGCTCATGGGGTGGGAGATATCGCTGTTCCTTAGGACCCTTTT
ACTAACCCTAATTCGATAGCATATGCTTCCCGTTGGGTAACATATGCTATTGAATTAGGGTTAGTCTGGA
TAGTATATACTACTACCCGGGAAGCATATGCTACCCGTTTAGGGTTAACAAGGGGGCCTTATAAACACTA
TTGCTAATGCCCTCTTGAGGGTCCGCTTATCGGTAGCTACACAGGCCCCTCTGATTGACGTTGGTGTAGC
CTCCCGTAGTCTTCCTGGGCCCCTGGGAGGTACATGTCCCCCAGCATTGGTGTAAGAGCTTCAGCCAAGA
GTTACACATAAAGGCAATGTTGTGTTGCAGTCCACAGACTGCAAAGTCTGCTCCAGGATGAAAGCCACTC
AGTGTTGGCAAATGTGCACATCCATTTATAAGGATGTCAACTACAGTCAGAGAACCCCTTTGTGTTTGGT
CCCCCCCCGTGTCACATGTGGAACAGGGCCCAGTTGGCAAGTTGTACCAACCAACTGAAGGGATTACATG
CACTGCCCCGCGAAGAAGGGGCAGAGATGTCGTAGTCAGGTTTAGTTCGTCCGGGGCGGGGCATCGATCC
TCTAGAGTCGACGCTAGCGGATCCGCTGCATTAATGAATCGGCCAACGCGCGGGGAGAGGCGGTTTGCGT
ATTGGGCGCTCTTCCGCTTCCTCGCTCACTGACTCGCTGCGCTCGGTCGTTCGGCTGCGGCGAGCGGTAT
CAGCTCACTCAAAGGCGGTAATACGGTTATCCACAGAATCAGGGGATAACGCAGGAAAGAACATGTGAGC
AAAAGGCCAGCAAAAGGCCAGGAACCGTAAAAAGGCCGCGTTGCTGGCGTTTTTCCATAGGCTCCGCCCC
CCTGACGAGCATCACAAAAATCGACGCTCAAGTCAGAGGTGGCGAAACCCGACAGGACTATAAAGATACC
AGGCGTTTCCCCCTGGAAGCTCCCTCGTGCGCTCTCCTGTTCCGACCCTGCCGCTTACCGGATACCTGTC
CGCCTTTCTCCCTTCGGGAAGCGTGGCGCTTTCTCATAGCTCACGCTGTAGGTATCTCAGTTCGGTGTAG
GTCGTTCGCTCCAAGCTGGGCTGTGTGCACGAACCCCCCGTTCAGCCCGACCGCTGCGCCTTATCCGGTA
ACTATCGTCTTGAGTCCAACCCGGTAAGACACGACTTATCGCCACTGGCAGCAGCCACTGGTAACAGGAT
TAGCAGAGCGAGGTATGTAGGCGGTGCTACAGAGTTCTTGAAGTGGTGGCCTAACTACGGCTACACTAGA
AGAACAGTATTTGGTATCTGCGCTCTGCTGAAGCCAGTTACCTTCGGAAAAAGAGTTGGTAGCTCTTGAT
CCGGCAAACAAACCACCGCTGGTAGCGGTGGTTTTTTTGTTTGCAAGCAGCAGATTACGCGCAGAAAAAA
AGGATCTCAAGAAGATCCTTTGATCTTTTCTACGGGGTCTGACGCTCAGTGGAACGAAAACTCACGTTAA
GGGATTTTGGTCATGAGATTATCAAAAAGGATCTTCACCTAGATCCTTTTAAATTAAAAATGAAGTTTTA
AATCAATCTAAAGTATATATGAGTAAACTTGGTCTGACAGTTACCAATGCTTAATCAGTGAGGCACCTAT
CTCAGCGATCTGTCTATTTCGTTCATCCATAGTTGCCTGACTCCCCGTCGTGTAGATAACTACGATACGG
GAGGGCTTACCATCTGGCCCCAGTGCTGCAATGATACCGCGAGACCCACGCTCACCGGCTCCAGATTTAT
CAGCAATAAACCAGCCAGCCGGAAGGGCCGAGCGCAGAAGTGGTCCTGCAACTTTATCCGCCTCCATCCA
GTCTATTAATTGTTGCCGGGAAGCTAGAGTAAGTAGTTCGCCAGTTAATAGTTTGCGCAACGTTGTTGCC
ATTGCTACAGGCATCGTGGTGTCACGCTCGTCGTTTGGTATGGCTTCATTCAGCTCCGGTTCCCAACGAT
CAAGGCGAGTTACATGATCCCCCATGTTGTGCAAAAAAGCGGTTAGCTCCTTCGGTCCTCCGATCGTTGT
CAGAAGTAAGTTGGCCGCAGTGTTATCACTCATGGTTATGGCAGCACTGCATAATTCTCTTACTGTCATG
CCATCCGTAAGATGCTTTTCTGTGACTGGTGAGTACTCAACCAAGTCATTCTGAGAATAGTGTATGCGGC
GACCGAGTTGCTCTTGCCCGGCGTCAATACGGGATAATACCGCGCCACATAGCAGAACTTTAAAAGTGCT
CATCATTGGAAAACGTTCTTCGGGGCGAAAACTCTCAAGGATCTTACCGCTGTTGAGATCCAGTTCGATG
TAACCCACTCGTGCACCCAACTGATCTTCAGCATCTTTTACTTTCACCAGCGTTTCTGGGTGAGCAAAAA
CAGGAAGGCAAAATGCCGCAAAAAAGGGAATAAGGGCGACACGGAAATGTTGAATACTCATACTCTTCCT
TTTTCAATATTATTGAAGCATTTATCAGGGTTATTGTCTCATGAGCGGATACATATTTGAATGTATTTAG
AAAAATAAACAAATAGGGGTTCCGCGCACATTTCCCCGAAAAGTGCCACCTGGGTCGACATTGATTATTG
ACTAGTTATTAATAGTAATCAATTACGGGGTCATTAGTTCATAGCCCATATATGGAGTTCCGCGTTACAT
AACTTACGGTAAATGGCCCGCCTGGCTGACCGCCCAACGACCCCCGCCCATTGACGTCAATAATGACGTA
TGTTCCCATAGTAACGCCAATAGGGACTTTCCATTGACGTCAATGGGTGGAGTATTTACGGTAAACTGCC
CACTTGGCAGTACATCAAGTGTATCATATGCCAAGTACGCCCCCTATTGACGTCAATGACGGTAAATGGC
CCGCCTGGCATTATGCCCAGTACATGACCTTATGGGACTTTCCTACTTGGCAGTACATCTACGTATTAGT
CATCGCTATTACCATGGTCGAGGTGAGCCCCACGTTCTGCTTCACTCTCCCCATCTCCCCCCCCTCCCCA
CCCCCAATTTTGTATTTATTTATTTTTTAATTATTTTGTGCAGCGATGGGGGCGGGGGGGGGGGGGGGGC
GCGCGCCAGGCGGGGCGGGGCGGGGCGAGGGGCGGGGCGGGCGAGGCGGAGAGGTGCGGCGGCAGCCAAT
CAGAGCGGCGCGCTCCGAAAGTTTCCTTTTATGGCGAGGCGGCGGCGGCGGCGGCCCTATAAAAAGCGAA
GCGCGCGGCGGGCGGGAGTCGCTGCGCGCTGCCTTCGCCCCGTGCCCCGCTCCGCCGCCGCCTCGCGCCG
CCCGCCCCGGCTCTGACTGACCGCGTTACTCCCACAGGTGAGCGGGCGGGACGGCCCTTCTCCTCCGGGC
TGTAATTAGCGCTTGGTTTAATGACGGCTTGTTTCTTTTCTGTGGCTGCGTGAAAGCCTTGAGGGGCTCC
GGGAGGGCCCTTTGTGCGGGGGGAGCGGCTCGGGGGGTGCGTGCGTGTGTGTGTGCGTGGGGAGCGCCGC
GTGCGGCTCCGCGCTGCCCGGCGGCTGTGAGCGCTGCGGGCGCGGCGCGGGGCTTTGTGCGCTCCGCAGT
GTGCGCGAGGGGAGCGCGGCCGGGGGCGGTGCCCCGCGGTGCGGGGGGGGCTGCGAGGGGAACAAAGGCT
GCGTGCGGGGTGTGTGCGTGGGGGGGTGAGCAGGGGGTGTGGGCGCGTCGGTCGGGCTGCAACCCCCCCT
GCACCCCCCTCCCCGAGTTGCTGAGCACGGCCCGGCTTCGGGTGCGGGGCTCCGTACGGGGCGTGGCGCG
GGGCTCGCCGTGCCGGGCGGGGGGTGGCGGCAGGTGGGGGTGCCGGGCGGGGCGGGGCCGCCTCGGGCCG
GGGAGGGCTCGGGGGAGGGGCGCGGCGGCCCCCGGAGCGCCGGCGGCTGTCGAGGCGCGGCGAGCCGCAG
CCATTGCCTTTTATGGTAATCGTGCGAGAGGGCGCAGGGACTTCCTTTGTCCCAAATCTGTGCGGAGCCG
AAATCTGGGAGGCGCCGCCGCACCCCCTCTAGCGGGCGCGGGGCGAAGCGGTGCGGCGCCGGCAGGAAGG
AAATGGGCGGGGAGGGCCTTCGTGCGTCGCCGCGCCGCCGTCCCCTTCTCCCTCTCCAGCCTCGGGGCTG
TCCGCGGGGGGACGGCTGCCTTCGGGGGGGACGGGGCAGGGCGGGGTTCGGCTTCTGGCGTGTGACCGGC
GGCTCTAGAGCCTCTGCTAACCATGTTCATGCCTTCTTCTTTTTCCTACAGCTCCTGGGCAACGTGCTGG
TTATTGTGCTGTCTCATCATTTTGGCAAAGAATTCGCCCTTGCCAGGAGGTCTTCGCTGTATTCCCCACA
GAATCAGACCTAACCACAGAGTCTCAAGCAGCACTGCAGGGACCTGCTGGCTTTGACCCTAGCCGTGCAT
TAAGGGCG
