>Addgene plasmid #27081 | pCXLE-Fbx15-cont2 | addgene partial sequence | sequence record 35929 | pCAG-F 5'-GCAACGTGCTGGTTATTGTG-3'
CAAGCAGCACTGCAGGGACCTGCTGGCTTTGACCCTAGCCGTGCATTAAGGGCGAATTCAAGCTTCGGGG
ACTAGTCATATGATAATCAACCTCTGGATTACAAAATTTGTGAAAGATTGACTGGTATTCTTAACTATGT
TGCTCCTTTTACGCTATGTGGATACGCTGCTTTAATGCCTTTGTATCATGCTATTGCTTCCCGTATGGCT
TTCATTTTCTCCTCCTTGTATAAATCCTGGTTGCTGTCTCTTTATGAGGAGTTGTGGCCCGTTGTCAGGC
AACGTGGCGTGGTGTGCACTGTGTTTGCTGACGCAACCCCCACTGGTTGGGGCATTGCCACCACCTGTCA
GCTCCTTTCCGGGACTTTCGCTTTCCCCCTCCCTATTGCCACGGCGGAACTCATCGCCGCCTGCCTTGCC
CGCTGCTGGACAGGGGCTCGGCTGTTGGGCACTGACAATTCCGTGGTGTTGTCGGGGAAGCTGACGTCCT
TTCCATGGCTGCTCGCCTGTGTTGCCACCTGGATTCTGCGCGGGACGTCCTTCTGCTACGTCCCTTCGGC
CCTCAA
