>Addgene plasmid #27081 | pCXLE-Fbx15-cont2 | addgene partial sequence | sequence record 37362 | WPRE-R 5'-CATAGCGTAAAAGGAGCAACA-3'
ATGACTAGTCCCCGAAGCTTGAATTCGCCCTTAATGCACGGTTAGGGTCAAAGCCAGCAGGTCCCTGCAG
TGCTGCTTGAGACTCTGTGGTTAGGTCTGATTCTGTGGGGAATACAGCGAAGACCTCCTGGCAAGGGCGA
ATTCTTTGCCAAAATGATGAGACAGCACAATAACCAGCACGTTGCCCAGGAGCTGTAGGAAAAAGAAGAA
GGCATGAACATGGTTAGCAGAGGCTCTAGAGCCGCCGGTCACACGCCAGAAGCCGAACCCCGCCCTGCCC
CGTCCCCCCCGAAGGCAGCCGTCCCCCCNCGGACAGCCCCGAGGCTGGAGAGGGAGAAGG
